Addgene plasmid #244470: DoS2-pCU1
Purpose: Targeting pCU1 plasmid
Depositing lab: Lingchong You. Depositing organization: Duke University. Publication: A predatory gene drive for targeted control of self-transmissible plasmids. Tsoi R, Son HI, Hamrick GS, Tang K, Bethke JH, Lu J, Maddamsetti R, You L. Sci Adv. 2025 Apr 4;11(14):eads4735. doi: 10.1126/sciadv.ads4735. Epub 2025 Apr 2. PubMed 40173243.
Backbone
  Vector backbone: R+ from A. J. Lopatkin, et al., Antibiotics as a selective driver for conjugation dynamics. Nat. Microbiol. 1, 16044 (2016)
  Vector type: Synthetic Biology
Growth in bacteria
  Bacterial resistance: Chloramphenicol, 25 μg/mL
  Growth temperature: 37°C
  Growth strain: DH5alpha
  Copy number: High Copy
Gene/Insert
  Gene/Insert name: I-SceI enzyme
  Species: Synthetic
  Insert size (bp): 708
  Entrez Gene: CSS3 (a.k.a. YOL159C)
  Promoter: tetR/tetA promoter
  Cloning method: Gibson Cloning
  Sequencing primers: 5′ cgattccgacctcattaagcagc
Terms and licenses: Academic/Nonprofit Terms; Industry Terms: Not Available to Industry
How to cite: DoS2-pCU1 was a gift from Lingchong You (Addgene plasmid # 244470 ; http://n2t.net/addgene:244470 ; RRID:Addgene_244470)
