[The description below was written by a language model from this plasmid's Addgene catalogue record and pLannotate feature annotations shown in this document.]
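Description:
DoS2-pCU1 is a 4.7 kb bacterial synthetic-biology plasmid built on the "R+" backbone and intended for targeting the self-transmissible plasmid pCU1; the associated work concerns a predatory gene drive for controlling conjugative plasmids. It replicates in E. coli from a high-copy ColE1/pUC-type origin and is selected with chloramphenicol through a cat gene driven by its native cat promoter and followed by the lambda t0 terminator.

The recorded insert is the homing endonuclease I-SceI (about 700 bp), the yeast mitochondrial enzyme that makes a double-strand break at a long, rare 18 bp recognition site. Its coding sequence sits downstream of the divergent tetR/tetA promoter region and is terminated by the rrnB T1 terminator. On the opposite strand, the same promoter region drives the Tn10 TetR repressor. TetR binds the tet operators and keeps I-SceI expression off until a tetracycline-class inducer relieves repression, so endonuclease production should be inducible. A T7 terminator lies beyond the tetR gene, insulating the cassette from neighbouring sequence.

Roughly 1.2 kb between the cat promoter and the T7 terminator is largely unannotated, apart from a short fragment matching a predicted E. coli plasmid protein. This stretch may hold backbone-derived or pCU1-related sequences relevant to the targeting function, but the record does not say what it contains. It also does not state how I-SceI cleavage is coupled to pCU1 or where any recognition site lies. The Entrez Gene link to a yeast CSS3 locus in the catalogue fields does not match the annotated I-SceI coding sequence and looks like a mislabelled cross-reference.
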