Features (pLannotate 1.2.2; 10 found; start..end, strand, type, name):
      1..589     +  rep_origin     ori: high-copy-number ColE1/pMB1/pBR322/pUC origin of replication
    747..841     -  terminator     lambda t0 terminator: transcription terminator from phage lambda
    865..1521    -  CDS            cat: CAT_ECOLX - Experimental evidence at protein level: Swiss-Prot protein existence level 1. This enzyme is an effector of chloramphenicol resistance in bacteria. From Escherichia coli. This protein is used as a marker in many commonly used cloning vectors, such as pACYC184.
   1522..1624    -  promoter       cat promoter: promoter of the E. coli cat gene encoding chloramphenicol acetyltransferase
   2819..2932    -  CDS            YPC2_ECOLX (fragment): Protein predicted: Swiss-Prot protein existence level 4. From Escherichia coli.
   2954..3001    +  terminator     T7 terminator: transcription terminator for bacteriophage T7 RNA polymerase
   3023..3646    -  CDS            TetR: tetracycline repressor TetR; tetR from transposon Tn10; TetR binds to the tetracycline operator tetO to inhibit transcription. This inhibition can be relieved by adding tetracycline or doxycycline.
   3665..3720    +  promoter       tetR/tetA promoters: tetR; overlapping promoters for bacterial tetR and tetA
   3762..4466    +  CDS            SCEI (sequence partly withheld): SCE1_YEAST - Also known as OMEGA, SECY. Experimental evidence at protein level: Swiss-Prot protein existence level 1. Mitochondrial DNA endonuclease involved in intron homing. It introduces a specific double-strand break in the DNA of the 21S rRNA gene and thus mediates the insertion of an intron, containing its own coding sequence (group I intron), into an intronless gene. Specifically recognizes and cleaves the sequence 5'-TAGGGATAACAGGGTAAT-3'. From Saccharomyces cerevisiae (strain ATCC 204508 / S288c) (Baker's yeast).
   4550..4636    +  terminator     rrnB T1 terminator: Escherichia coli rrnB; transcription terminator T1 from the E. coli rrnB gene
>Addgene plasmid #244470 | DoS2-pCU1 | addgene full sequence | sequence record 486110 | Addgene NGS Result
TTGAGATCCTTTTTTTCTGCGCGTAATCTGCTGCTTGCAAACAAAAAAACCACCGCTACCAGCGGTGGTT
TGTTTGCCGGATCAAGAGCTACCAACTCTTTTTCCGAAGGTAACTGGCTTCAGCAGAGCGCAGATACCAA
ATACTGTCCTTCTAGTGTAGCCGTAGTTAGGCCACCACTTCAAGAACTCTGTAGCACCGCCTACATACCT
CGCTCTGCTAATCCTGTTACCAGTGGCTGCTGCCAGTGGCGATAAGTCGTGTCTTACCGGGTTGGACTCA
AGACGATAGTTACCGGATAAGGCGCAGCGGTCGGGCTGAACGGGGGGTTCGTGCACACAGCCCAGCTTGG
AGCGAACGACCTACACCGAACTGAGATACCTACAGCGTGAGCTATGAGAAAGCGCCACGCTTCCCGAAGG
GAGAAAGGCGGACAGGTATCCGGTAAGCGGCAGGGTCGGAACAGGAGAGCGCACGAGGGAGCTTCCAGGG
GGAAACGCCTGGTATCTTTATAGTCCTGTCGGGTTTCGCCACCTCTGACTTGAGCGTCGATTTTTGTGAT
GCTCGTCAGGGGGGCGGAGCCTATGGAAAAACGCCAGCAACGCGGCCTTTTTACGGTTCCTGGCCTTTTG
CTGGCCTTTTGCTCACATGTTCTTTCCTGCGTTATCCCCTGATTCTGTGGATAACCGTATTACCGCCTTT
GAGTGAGCTGATACCGCTCGCCGCAGCCGAACGCCCTAGTGCTTGGATTCTCACCAATAAAAAACGCCCG
GCGGCAACCGAGCGTTCTGAACAAATCCAGATGGAGTTCTGAGGTCATTACTGGATCTATCAACAGGAGT
CCAAGCGAGCTCGATATCAAATTACGCCCCGCCCTGCCACTCATCGCAGTACTGTTGTAATTCATTAAGC
ATTCTGCCGACATGGAAGCCATCACAAACGGCATGATGAACCTGAATCGCCAGCGGCATCAGCACCTTGT
CGCCTTGCGTATAATATTTGCCCATGGTGAAAACGGGGGCGAAGAAGTTGTCCATATTGGCCACGTTTAA
ATCAAAACTGGTGAAACTCACCCAGGGATTGGCTGAGACGAAAAACATATTCTCAATAAACCCTTTAGGG
AAATAGGCCAGGTTTTCACCGTAACACGCCACATCTTGCGAATATATGTGTAGAAACTGCCGGAAATCGT
CGTGGTATTCACTCCAGAGCGATGAAAACGTTTCAGTTTGCTCATGGAAAACGGTGTAACAAGGGTGAAC
ACTATCCCATATCACCAGCTCACCGTCTTTCATTGCCATACGAAATTCCGGATGAGCATTCATCAGGCGG
GCAAGAATGTGAATAAAGGCCGGATAAAACTTGTGCTTATTTTTCTTTACGGTCTTTAAAAAGGCCGTAA
TATCCAGCTGAACGGTCTGGTTATAGGTACATTGAGCAACTGACTGAAATGCCTCAAAATGTTCTTTACG
ATGCCATTGGGATATATCAACGGTGGTATATCCAGTGATTTTTTTCTCCATTTTAGCTTCCTTAGCTCCT
GAAAATCTCGATAACTCAAAAAATACGCCCGGTAGTGATCTTATTTCATTATGGTGAAAGTTGGAACCTC
TTACGTGCCGATCAACGTCTCAACCGGTCGCTACTTGTGTATAAGAGTCAGCTATATAGGGACGTATCAA
AGCTACGAACGTTCACACCTTCCAGGCCGAAGCGTTCAGAAACTGCTTTATAAATTTCCGCCCTGGAAAC
TCCCAGTGACATCATTTCTTCTATTTCCGGCAACATCAACTGAAGTGCCGCCCTGATACTTTTGGGCTTC
ATAGTACCCTCATTTAGAATGATGTAATTTTGATGTATTTCTGATGTATTTATGATGTATTTTTGATGTA
CTTTTGTTGTACTGGCTACCTCAGTACCAGATAATGATGTAATTCTGTTGTACTGTCAACCTTCAAGTGA
TGTACTTTTGATGTAATTTTGATGTACTTTTGTTGTAATAGTGTTGTACTGGTATTCATGCAAGCATGAA
TACGGAATATTGAACGCTTTTTAGTCAGTTAGTCCTTAACCTACGTAGATCGCTCCTACCAAAAAAGATG
ATTTTTTATCCCTTAACCTGCTATACACCTAACGCAGCGCATAAATCACGCTATCACACTGATTTAAAAA
TAAAAAAATAAATAGCGTCAATATTCGGTAATAATTAGGTATTAAAAACACCTAATAACTCATTGTTTTA
TAATGAGTTTGCTTTATTACTTTGGTAATACTAAGATTTCAGCTTGTTAGATCCCAATCTTTTGTTTAAG
AAATGCACAATGTGAGGACTTGGGAATCCGCCCACCTTGTTATGGGAATTGGCCCACCTATCTATGGGAA
ACACCCCACCTTACTATGGGAATTAGCCCACCTTGTTATGGGAATTGGCCCACCTTGGGCGAATTTCCAC
ACAGCACCGGCGCCCGGCAAGGTGGGCGGATTCCCACACGGCACCGACGCCCGGCAAGGTGGGCGGATTC
CCACACGGCACCGGCGCCCGGCAACGGTGGGCGGATTTCCACACAGCACCGGCGCCCGGCAAGGTGGGCG
GATTCCCACACGGCACCGGCGCCCGGCAAGGTGGGCGGATTCCCACACAGCACCGGCGCCCGGCAAGGTG
GGCGGATTTCCACACAGCACCGGCGCCCGGCAAGGTGGGCGGATTCCCACACGGCACCGGCGCCCGGCAA
GGTGGGCGGATTCCCACACGGCACCGGCGCCCGGCAAGGTGGGCGGATTCCCACACGGCACCGGCGCCCG
GCAAGGTGGGCGGATTTCCACACAGCACCGGCGCCCGGCAAGGTGGGCGGATTTCCACACAGCACCGGCG
CCCGGCAAGGTGGGCGGATTTCCACACGGCACCGGCGCCCGGCAAGGTGGGCGGATTTCCAACGCGTTAG
GCGTATCACGAGGCTAGCATAACCCCTTGGGGCCTCTAAACGGGTCTTGAGGGGTTTTTTGCGTCTTCAC
CTCGAGGCATGCTTAAGACCCACTTTCACATTTAAGTTGTTTTTCTAATCCGCATATGATCAATTCAAGG
CCGAATAAGAAGGCTGGCTCTGCACCTTGGTGATCAAATAATTCGATAGCTTGTCGTAATAATGGCGGCA
TACTATCAGTAGTAGGTGTTTCCCTTTCTTCTTTAGCGACTTGATGCTCTTGATCTTCCAATACGCAACC
TAAAGTAAAATGCCCCACAGCGCTGAGTGCATATAATGCATTCTCTAGTGAAAAACCTTGTTGGCATAAA
AAGGCTAATTGATTTTCGAGAGTTTCATACTGTTTTTCTGTAGGCCGTGTACCTAAATGTACTTTTGCTC
CATCGCGATGACTTAGTAAAGCACATCTAAAACTTTTAGCGTTATTACGTAAAAAATCTTGCCAGCTTTC
CCCTTCTAAAGGGCAAAAGTGAGTATGGTGCCTATCTAACATCTCAATGGCTAAGGCGTCGAGCAAAGCC
CGCTTATTTTTTACATGCCAATACAATGTAGGCTGCTCTACACCTAGCTTCTGGGCGAGTTTACGGGTTG
TTAAACCTTCGATTCCGACCTCATTAAGCAGCTCTAATGCGCTGTTAATCACTTTACTTTTATCTAATCT
AGACATCATTAATTCCTAATTTTTGTTGACACTCTATCGTTGATAGAGTTATTTTACCACTCCCTATCAG
TGATAGAGAAAAGAATTCAAAAGATCTAAAGAGGAGGGTACCTATATGCATATGAAA
[354 nt withheld, positions 3768-4121]
AAAAAAACCATCCCGAACAACCTGGTTGAAAACTACCTGACCCCGATGTCTCTGGCATACTGGTTCATGG
ATGATGGTGGTAAATGGGATTACAACAAAAACTCTACCAACAAATCGATCGTACTGAACACCCAGTCTTT
CACTTTCGAAGAAGTAGAATACCTGGTTAAGGGTCTGCGTAACAAATTCCAACTGAACTGTTACGTAAAA
ATCAACAAAAACAAACCGATCATCTACATCGATTCTATGTCTTACCTGATCTTCTACAACCTGATCAAAC
CGTACCTGATCCCGCAGATGATGTACAAACTGCCGAACACTATCTCCTCCGAAACTTTCCTGAAATAATA
GGGATAACAGGGTAATGGATCCCTGCAGGCCTCAGGGCCCGATCGATGCGGCCGCTTAATTAATTAATCT
AGAGGCATCAAATAAAACGAAAGGCTCAGTCGAAAGACTGGGCCTTTCGTTTTATCTGTTGTTTGTCGGT
GAACGCTCTCCTGAGTAGGACAAATCCGCCGCCCTAGACCTAGTCATGACCAAAATCCCTTAACGTGAGT
TTTCGTTCCACTGAGCGTCAGACCCCGTAGAAAAGATCAAAGGATCTTC
